>Addgene plasmid #30096 | HL 4175 (=HL 716 + pHL 1391) | addgene partial sequence | sequence record 35275 | 30096 with GFP-R
TTCTCCTTTACGCATGCTATCATGAACTTTCAGCGTATTCTGACTCATAAGGTGGCTCCTACCCGTGATC
CCTTGACGGAACATTCAAGCAAAAGCCTGGTTCCGCCGATTTATCGCTGCGGCAAATAACGCAGCGGGTT
TACGGATTTCCCCTTGTAACGAATTTCAAAATGCAAGCGTGTTGAACTGGTTCCGGTGTCGACAGTATCT
TGTTATCCGCTCACAATGTCAATGTTATCCGCTCACATTTATGACGTCAGGTGGCACTTTTCGGGGAAAT
GTGCGCGGAACCCCTATTTGTTTATTTTTCTAAATACATTCAAATATGTATCCGCTCATGAGACAATAAC
CCTGATAAATGCTTCAATAATATTGAAAAAGGAAGAGTATGAGTATTCAACATTTCCGTGTCGCCCTTAT
TCCCTTTTTTGCGGCATTTTGCCTTCCTGTTTTTGCTCACCCAGAAACGCTGGTGAAAGTAAAAGATGCT
GAAGATCAGTTGGGTGCACGAGTGGGTTACATCGAACTGGATCTCAACAGCGGTAAGATCCTTGAGAGTT
TTCGCCCCGAAGAACGTTTTCCAATGATGAGCACTTTTAAAGTTCTGCTATGTGGCGCGGTATTATCCCG
TATTGACGCCGGGCAAGAGCAACTCGGTCGCCGCATACACTATTCTCAGAATGACTTGGTTGAGTACTCA
CCAGTCACAGAAAAGCATCTTACGGATGGCATGACAGTAAGAGAATTATGCAGTGCTGCCATAACCATGA
GTGATAACACTGCGGCCAACTTACTTCTGACAACGATCGGAGGACCGAAGGAGCTAACCGCTTTTTTGCA
CAACATGGGGGATCATGTAACTCGCCTTGATC
