[The description below was written by a language model from this plasmid's Addgene catalogue record.]
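Description:
HL 4175 is the designation for the E. coli strain HL 716 carrying plasmid pHL 1391, a bacterial expression and synthetic-biology construct built on a modified pZ-system backbone. The roughly 2 kb backbone supplies a ColE-type origin of replication, giving high copy number, and an ampicillin resistance marker for selection. The depositor notes that the plasmid may depend on a particular host strain, and HL 716 is listed as the growth strain, so the plasmid and strain are best thought of as a matched pair. The record does not describe the genotype of that strain.

The insert, about 1.6 kb and cloned between AatII and ApaI sites that both remain intact, is described as pLlacO-1:rpoS::gfp. PLlacO-1 is a synthetic promoter from the pZ series that combines phage lambda PL promoter elements with lac operator sites, so it is repressed by LacI and induced with IPTG in hosts that supply the repressor. It drives E. coli rpoS sequence fused at its C-terminal end to GFP. The record does not state how much of rpoS, including its leader and coding region, is present in the fusion.

rpoS encodes the stationary-phase/stress sigma factor, whose translation is well known to be controlled by Hfq-dependent small RNAs. Together with the associated study on disruption of small RNA signalling through competition for Hfq, this suggests that the fusion serves as a fluorescent readout of post-transcriptional regulation of rpoS, with transcription set independently by the inducible promoter. No feature table was provided, so terminators, the ribosome binding site and the GFP variant cannot be confirmed.
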