Addgene plasmid #30096: HL 4175 (=HL 716 + pHL 1391)
Depositing lab: Han Lim. Depositing organization: University of California, Berkeley. Publication: Disruption of small RNA signaling caused by competition for Hfq. Hussein R, Lim HN. Proc Natl Acad Sci U S A. 2011 Jan 18;108(3):1110-5. doi: 10.1073/pnas.1010082108. Epub 2010 Dec 28. PubMed 21189298.
Backbone
  Vector backbone: ColE (from pZ system) + AmpR
  Backbone manufacturer: Lim Lab (modified from Rolf Lutz and Hermann Bujard, 1997)
  Backbone size w/o insert (bp): 2000
  Vector type: Bacterial Expression, Synthetic Biology
Growth in bacteria
  Bacterial resistance: Ampicillin, 100 μg/mL
  Growth temperature: 37°C
  Growth strain: HL 716
  Copy number: High Copy
Gene/Insert
  Gene/Insert name: pLlacO-1:rpoS::gfp
  Species: E. coli
  Insert size (bp): 1600
  Tag / fusion protein: GFP (C terminal on backbone)
  Cloning method: Restriction Enzyme; 5′ cloning site AatII (not destroyed); 3′ cloning site ApaI (not destroyed)
  Sequencing primers: 5′ ctcatgagcggatacat atttgaa; 3′ agctgatacc gctcgccgca gccgaacg
Terms and licenses: Academic/Nonprofit Terms; Industry Terms: Not Available to Industry
Depositor comments: Please note that this plasmid may require a unique bacterial strain, so make sure to confirm that you can also obtain the appropriate growth strain. Please contact us or contact our distributors if you have any questions.
How to cite: HL 4175 (=HL 716 + pHL 1391) was a gift from Han Lim (Addgene plasmid # 30096 ; http://n2t.net/addgene:30096 ; RRID:Addgene_30096)
